>Addgene plasmid #121249 | pUC57-Kan_BR32_00104751 | depositor full sequence | sequence record 231270 | pUC57-Kan_BR32_00104751 sequence 2944 bps
TCGCGCGTTTCGGTGATGACGGTGAAAACCTCTGACACATGCAGCTCCCGGAGACGGTCACAGCTTGTCT
GTAAGCGGATGCCGGGAGCAGACAAGCCCGTCAGGGCGCGTCAGCGGGTGTTGGCGGGTGTCGGGGCTGG
CTTAACTATGCGGCATCAGAGCAGATTGTACTGAGAGTGCACCATATGCGGTGTGAAATACCGCACAGAT
GCGTAAGGAGAAAATACCGCATCAGGCGCCATTCGCCATTCAGGCTGCGCAACTGTTGGGAAGGGCGATC
GGTGCGGGCCTCTTCGCTATTACGCCAGCTGGCGAAAGGGGGATGTGCTGCAAGGCGATTAAGTTGGGTA
ACGCCAGGGTTTTCCCAGTCACGACGTTGTAAAACGACGGCCAGTGAATTGACGCGTATTGGGATGGAAC
TTGGTCTCTAAGCTCAAACACAACCAACAAAACCTGGAACACCATTAGATCTACAATCTTGCAAAGTAGA
TGGAAAAGTTTTAACCAATCTACCAACTGGAAAAGTAGTAGTAAATGGATCACAACCACCTTTAGTATTT
TTAGTTTTTTTTCTATTATTAAAAAATGGACCACAACAATATGGAGTCAATTTAGCTTTAGCACATTGAC
CAGATGGATCTGGACATGGAGTTGGACCACAACAAATACCACCAGTCATAACACCTTGAAAATCTGGTTG
AATTTCAACATCTTGCATTAGAGACCAAGTTCCATCCCAATGGCGCGCCGAGCTTGGCTCGAGCATGGTC
ATAGCTGTTTCCTGTGTGAAATTGTTATCCGCTCACAATTCCACACAACATACGAGCCGGAAGCATAAAG
TGTAAAGCCTGGGGTGCCTAATGAGTGAGCTAACTCACATTAATTGCGTTGCGCTCACTGCCCGCTTTCC
AGTCGGGAAACCTGTCGTGCCAGCTGCATTAATGAATCGGCCAACGCGCGGGGAGAGGCGGTTTGCGTAT
TGGGCGCTCTTCCGCTTCCTCGCTCACTGACTCGCTGCGCTCGGTCGTTCGGCTGCGGCGAGCGGTATCA
GCTCACTCAAAGGCGGTAATACGGTTATCCACAGAATCAGGGGATAACGCAGGAAAGAACATGTGAGCAA
AAGGCCAGCAAAAGGCCAGGAACCGTAAAAAGGCCGCGTTGCTGGCGTTTTTCCATAGGCTCCGCCCCCC
TGACGAGCATCACAAAAATCGACGCTCAAGTCAGAGGTGGCGAAACCCGACAGGACTATAAAGATACCAG
GCGTTTCCCCCTGGAAGCTCCCTCGTGCGCTCTCCTGTTCCGACCCTGCCGCTTACCGGATACCTGTCCG
CCTTTCTCCCTTCGGGAAGCGTGGCGCTTTCTCATAGCTCACGCTGTAGGTATCTCAGTTCGGTGTAGGT
CGTTCGCTCCAAGCTGGGCTGTGTGCACGAACCCCCCGTTCAGCCCGACCGCTGCGCCTTATCCGGTAAC
TATCGTCTTGAGTCCAACCCGGTAAGACACGACTTATCGCCACTGGCAGCAGCCACTGGTAACAGGATTA
GCAGAGCGAGGTATGTAGGCGGTGCTACAGAGTTCTTGAAGTGGTGGCCTAACTACGGCTACACTAGAAG
AACAGTATTTGGTATCTGCGCTCTGCTGAAGCCAGTTACCTTCGGAAAAAGAGTTGGTAGCTCTTGATCC
GGCAAACAAACCACCGCTGGTAGCGGTGGTTTTTTTGTTTGCAAGCAGCAGATTACGCGCAGAAAAAAAG
GATCTCAAGAAGATCCTTTGATCTTTTCTACGGGGTCTGACGCTCAGTGGAACGAAAACTCACGTTAAGG
GATTTTGGTCATGAGATTATCAAAAAGGATCTTCACCTAGATCCTTTTAAATTAAAAATGAAGTTTTAAA
TCAATCTAAAGTATATATGAGTAAACTTGGTCTGACAGTTAGAAAAACTCATCGAGCATCAAATGAAACT
GCAATTTATTCATATCAGGATTATCAATACCATATTTTTGAAAAAGCCGTTTCTGTAATGAAGGAGAAAA
CTCACCGAGGCAGTTCCATAGGATGGCAAGATCCTGGTATCGGTCTGCGATTCCGACTCGTCCAACATCA
ATACAACCTATTAATTTCCCCTCGTCAAAAATAAGGTTATCAAGTGAGAAATCACCATGAGTGACGACTG
AATCCGGTGAGAATGGCAAAAGTTTATGCATTTCTTTCCAGACTTGTTCAACAGGCCAGCCATTACGCTC
GTCATCAAAATCACTCGCATCAACCAAACCGTTATTCATTCGTGATTGCGCCTGAGCGAGACGAAATACG
CGATCGCTGTTAAAAGGACAATTACAAACAGGAATCGAATGCAACCGGCGCAGGAACACTGCCAGCGCAT
CAACAATATTTTCACCTGAATCAGGATATTCTTCTAATACCTGGAATGCTGTTTTCCCAGGGATCGCAGT
GGTGAGTAACCATGCATCATCAGGAGTACGGATAAAATGCTTGATGGTCGGAAGAGGCATAAATTCCGTC
AGCCAGTTTAGTCTGACCATCTCATCTGTAACATCATTGGCAACGCTACCTTTGCCATGTTTCAGAAACA
ACTCTGGCGCATCGGGCTTCCCATACAATCGATAGATTGTCGCACCTGATTGCCCGACATTATCGCGAGC
CCATTTATACCCATATAAATCAGCATCCATGTTGGAATTTAATCGCGGCCTAGAGCAAGACGTTTCCCGT
TGAATATGGCTCATACTCTTCCTTTTTCAATATTATTGAAGCATTTATCAGGGTTATTGTCTCATGAGCG
GATACATATTTGAATGTATTTAGAAAAATAAACAAATAGGGGTTCCGCGCACATTTCCCCGAAAAGTGCC
ACCTGACGTCTAAGAAACCATTATTATCATGACATTAACCTATAAAAATAGGCGTATCACGAGGCCCTTT
CGTC
Features (pLannotate 1.2.2; 10 found; start..end, strand, type, name):
    137..236     +  misc_feature   bom (fragment): basis of mobility region from pBR322
    242..399     -  CDS            lacZα (fragment): LacZα fragment of β-galactosidase; lacZ fragment
    792..808     -  protein_bind   lac operator: The lac repressor binds to the lac operator to inhibit transcription in E. coli. This inhibition can be relieved by adding lactose or isopropyl-β-D-thiogalactopyranoside (IPTG). lac repressor encoded by lacI
    816..846     -  promoter       lac promoter: promoter for the E. coli lac operon
    861..882     -  protein_bind   CAP binding site: CAP binding activates transcription in the presence of cAMP. E. coli catabolite activator protein
    895..987     -  CDS            lacI (fragment): lac repressor; lacI; The lac repressor binds to the lac operator to inhibit transcription in E. coli. This inhibition can be relieved by adding lactose or isopropyl-β-D-thiogalactopyranoside (IPTG).
   1170..1758    -  rep_origin     ori: high-copy-number ColE1/pMB1/pBR322/pUC origin of replication
   1929..2744    -  CDS            KanR: aminoglycoside phosphotransferase; aph(3')-Ia; confers resistance to kanamycin in bacteria or G418 (Geneticin®) in eukaryotes
   2745..2849    -  promoter       AmpR promoter: bla
   2944..35      +  CDS            rop (fragment) (across the origin): Rop protein, which maintains plasmids at low copy number; rop
