[The description below was written by a language model from this plasmid's Addgene catalogue record and pLannotate feature annotations shown in this document.]
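Description:
pUC57-Kan_BR32_00104751 is a small, high-copy E. coli cloning plasmid (2,944 bp in the depositor's full sequence) built on the pUC57-Kan backbone and catalogued as a Level 0 Golden Gate-compatible module. It replicates from a pUC/ColE1-type origin and is selected with kanamycin through an aph(3')-Ia aminoglycoside phosphotransferase gene, which the annotation places downstream of the bla (AmpR) promoter. Short remnants of bom, rop and lacI are also annotated; these are backbone fragments and are not expected to be functional.

The insert, BR32_00104751, is recorded as coming from the rice blast fungus Magnaporthe oryzae, and the associated publication title describes a clone resource of M. oryzae effectors that share sequence and structural similarity across host-specific lineages. The identifier suggests a gene model from isolate BR32, although the record does not say so explicitly. It was placed at the EcoRV site of the pUC57 polylinker, within the lacZα region; consistent with this, the feature table shows only a fragment of lacZα separated by an unannotated gap of roughly 390 bp from the lac operator, lac promoter and CAP binding site. The insert presumably lies in that gap, but the annotation tool did not identify it. The gap is flanked by the M13 forward and reverse sequencing primer sites. lacZ is listed as a selectable marker, reflecting the blue/white screening capacity of the parent backbone.

No eukaryotic promoter, tag or terminator is annotated, so the plasmid serves as a storage and donor module rather than an expression vector. As a Level 0 part, the coding sequence is meant to be released by type IIS restriction and assembled with promoters, tags and terminators into higher-level constructs. The record does not state the specific enzyme sites and overhangs.
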