Addgene plasmid #121249: pUC57-Kan_BR32_00104751
Purpose: Level 0 Golden-Gate compatible vector
Depositing lab: Sophien Kamoun. Depositing organization: Sainsbury Laboratory, Norwich. Publication: A Clone Resource of Magnaporthe oryzae Effectors That Share Sequence and Structural Similarities Across Host-Specific Lineages. Petit-Houdenot Y, Langner T, Harant A, Win J, Kamoun S. Mol Plant Microbe Interact. 2020 Aug;33(8):1032-1035. doi: 10.1094/MPMI-03-20-0052-A. Epub 2020 Jun 22. PubMed 32460610.
Backbone
  Vector backbone: pUC57-Kan
  Backbone size w/o insert (bp): 2626
  Vector type: Golden Gate
  Selectable markers: lacZ
Growth in bacteria
  Bacterial resistance: Kanamycin, 50 μg/mL
  Growth temperature: 37°C
  Growth strain: DH5alpha
  Copy number: High Copy
Gene/Insert
  Gene/Insert name: BR32_00104751
  Mutation: Magnaporthe oryzae
  Cloning method: Restriction Enzyme; 5′ cloning site EcoRV (unknown if destroyed); 3′ cloning site EcoRV (unknown if destroyed)
  Sequencing primers: 5′ M13Fw; 3′ M13Rv
Terms and licenses: Academic/Nonprofit Terms; Industry Terms: Not Available to Industry
How to cite: pUC57-Kan_BR32_00104751 was a gift from Sophien Kamoun (Addgene plasmid # 121249 ; http://n2t.net/addgene:121249 ; RRID:Addgene_121249)
