>Addgene plasmid #121249 | pUC57-Kan_BR32_00104751 | depositor partial sequence | sequence record 230750 | BR32_00104751
TTGGTCTCTAATGCAAGATGTTGAAATTCAACCAGATTTTCAAGGTGTTATGACTGGTGGTATTTGTTGT
GGTCCAACTCCATGTCCAGATCCATCTGGTCAATGTGCTAAAGCTAAATTGACTCCATATTGTTGTGGTC
CATTTTTTAATAATAGAAAAAAAACTAAAAATACTAAAGGTGGTTGTGATCCATTTACTACTACTTTTCC
AGTTGGTAGATTGGTTAAAACTTTTCCATCTACTTTGCAAGATTGTAGATCTAATGGTGTTCCAGGTTTT
GTTGGTTGTGTTTGAGCTTAGAGACCAA
