>Addgene plasmid #121249 | pUC57-Kan_BR32_00104751 | depositor partial sequence | sequence record 230751 | empty_vector
TCGCGCGTTTCGGTGATGACGGTGAAAACCTCTGACACATGCAGCTCCCGGAGACGGTCACAGCTTGTCT
GTAAGCGGATGCCGGGAGCAGACAAGCCCGTCAGGGCGCGTCAGCGGGTGTTGGCGGGTGTCGGGGCTGG
CTTAACTATGCGGCATCAGAGCAGATTGTACTGAGAGTGCACCATATGCGGTGTGAAATACCGCACAGAT
GCGTAAGGAGAAAATACCGCATCAGGCGCCATTCGCCATTCAGGCTGCGCAACTGTTGGGAAGGGCGATC
GGTGCGGGCCTCTTCGCTATTACGCCAGCTGGCGAAAGGGGGATGTGCTGCAAGGCGATTAAGTTGGGTA
ACGCCAGGGTTTTCCCAGTCACGACGTTGTAAAACGACGGCCAGTGAATTGACGCGTATTGGGATATCCC
AATGGCGCGCCGAGCTTGGCTCGAGCATGGTCATAGCTGTTTCCTGTGTGAAATTGTTATCCGCTCACAA
TTCCACACAACATACGAGCCGGAAGCATAAAGTGTAAAGCCTGGGGTGCCTAATGAGTGAGCTAACTCAC
ATTAATTGCGTTGCGCTCACTGCCCGCTTTCCAGTCGGGAAACCTGTCGTGCCAGCTGCATTAATGAATC
GGCCAACGCGCGGGGAGAGGCGGTTTGCGTATTGGGCGCTCTTCCGCTTCCTCGCTCACTGACTCGCTGC
GCTCGGTCGTTCGGCTGCGGCGAGCGGTATCAGCTCACTCAAAGGCGGTAATACGGTTATCCACAGAATC
AGGGGATAACGCAGGAAAGAACATGTGAGCAAAAGGCCAGCAAAAGGCCAGGAACCGTAAAAAGGCCGCG
TTGCTGGCGTTTTTCCATAGGCTCCGCCCCCCTGACGAGCATCACAAAAATCGACGCTCAAGTCAGAGGT
GGCGAAACCCGACAGGACTATAAAGATACCAGGCGTTTCCCCCTGGAAGCTCCCTCGTGCGCTCTCCTGT
TCCGACCCTGCCGCTTACCGGATACCTGTCCGCCTTTCTCCCTTCGGGAAGCGTGGCGCTTTCTCATAGC
TCACGCTGTAGGTATCTCAGTTCGGTGTAGGTCGTTCGCTCCAAGCTGGGCTGTGTGCACGAACCCCCCG
TTCAGCCCGACCGCTGCGCCTTATCCGGTAACTATCGTCTTGAGTCCAACCCGGTAAGACACGACTTATC
GCCACTGGCAGCAGCCACTGGTAACAGGATTAGCAGAGCGAGGTATGTAGGCGGTGCTACAGAGTTCTTG
AAGTGGTGGCCTAACTACGGCTACACTAGAAGAACAGTATTTGGTATCTGCGCTCTGCTGAAGCCAGTTA
CCTTCGGAAAAAGAGTTGGTAGCTCTTGATCCGGCAAACAAACCACCGCTGGTAGCGGTGGTTTTTTTGT
TTGCAAGCAGCAGATTACGCGCAGAAAAAAAGGATCTCAAGAAGATCCTTTGATCTTTTCTACGGGGTCT
GACGCTCAGTGGAACGAAAACTCACGTTAAGGGATTTTGGTCATGAGATTATCAAAAAGGATCTTCACCT
AGATCCTTTTAAATTAAAAATGAAGTTTTAAATCAATCTAAAGTATATATGAGTAAACTTGGTCTGACAG
TTAGAAAAACTCATCGAGCATCAAATGAAACTGCAATTTATTCATATCAGGATTATCAATACCATATTTT
TGAAAAAGCCGTTTCTGTAATGAAGGAGAAAACTCACCGAGGCAGTTCCATAGGATGGCAAGATCCTGGT
ATCGGTCTGCGATTCCGACTCGTCCAACATCAATACAACCTATTAATTTCCCCTCGTCAAAAATAAGGTT
ATCAAGTGAGAAATCACCATGAGTGACGACTGAATCCGGTGAGAATGGCAAAAGTTTATGCATTTCTTTC
CAGACTTGTTCAACAGGCCAGCCATTACGCTCGTCATCAAAATCACTCGCATCAACCAAACCGTTATTCA
TTCGTGATTGCGCCTGAGCGAGACGAAATACGCGATCGCTGTTAAAAGGACAATTACAAACAGGAATCGA
ATGCAACCGGCGCAGGAACACTGCCAGCGCATCAACAATATTTTCACCTGAATCAGGATATTCTTCTAAT
ACCTGGAATGCTGTTTTCCCAGGGATCGCAGTGGTGAGTAACCATGCATCATCAGGAGTACGGATAAAAT
GCTTGATGGTCGGAAGAGGCATAAATTCCGTCAGCCAGTTTAGTCTGACCATCTCATCTGTAACATCATT
GGCAACGCTACCTTTGCCATGTTTCAGAAACAACTCTGGCGCATCGGGCTTCCCATACAATCGATAGATT
GTCGCACCTGATTGCCCGACATTATCGCGAGCCCATTTATACCCATATAAATCAGCATCCATGTTGGAAT
TTAATCGCGGCCTAGAGCAAGACGTTTCCCGTTGAATATGGCTCATACTCTTCCTTTTTCAATATTATTG
AAGCATTTATCAGGGTTATTGTCTCATGAGCGGATACATATTTGAATGTATTTAGAAAAATAAACAAATA
GGGGTTCCGCGCACATTTCCCCGAAAAGTGCCACCTGACGTCTAAGAAACCATTATTATCATGACATTAA
CCTATAAAAATAGGCGTATCACGAGGCCCTTTCGTC
