>Addgene plasmid #121249 | pUC57-Kan_BR32_00104751 | addgene partial sequence | sequence record 237880 | M13-F20 5'-TGTAAAACGACGGCCAGT-3'
CTTGGTCTCTAGCTCAACACAACCAACAAAACCTGGAACACCATTAGATCTACAATCTTGCAAAGTAGAT
GGAAAAGTTTTAACCAATCTACCAACTGGAAAAGTAGTAGTAAATGGATCACAACCACCTTTAGTATTTT
TAGTTTTTTTTCTATTATTAAAAAATGGACCACAACAATATGGAGTCAATTTAGCTTTAGCACATTGACC
AGATGGATCTGGACATGGAGTTGGACCACAACAAATACCACCAGTCATAACACCTTGAAAATCTGGTTGA
ATTTCAACATCTTGCATTAGAGACCAAGTTCCATCCCAATGGCGCGCCGAGCTTGGCTCGAGCATGGTCA
TAGCTGTTTCCTGTGTGAAATTGTTATCCGCTCACAATTCCACACAACATACGAGCCGGAAGCATAAAGT
GTAAAGCCTGGGGTGCCTAATGAGTGAGCTAACTCACATTAATTGCGTTGCGCTCACTGCCCGCTTTCCA
GTCGGGAAACCTGTCGTGCCAGCTGCATTAATGAATCGGCCAACGCGCGGGGAGAGGCGGTTTGCGTATT
GGGCGCTCTTCCGCTTCCTCGCTCACTGACTCGCTGCGCTCGGTCGTTCGGCTGCGGCGAGCGGTATCAG
CTCACTCAAAGGCGGTAATACGGTTATCCACAGAATCAGGGGATAACGCAGGAAAGAACATGTGAGCAAA
AGGCCAGCAAAAGGCCAGGAACCGTAAAAAGGCCGCGTTGCTGGCGTTTTTCCATAGGCTCCGCCCCCCT
GACGAGCATCACAAAAATCGACGCTCAAGTCAGAGGTGGCGAAACCCGACAGGACTATAAAGATAC
